>Addgene plasmid #76973 | HUS1 gRNA (BRDN0001145471) | addgene full sequence | sequence record 186868 | Addgene Assembled Sequence
CCCGGGTGCAAAGATGGATAAAGTTTTAAACAGAGAGGAATCTTTGCAGCTAATGGACCTTCTAGGTCTT
GAAAGGAGTGGGAATTGGCTCCGGTGCCCGTCAGTGGGCAGAGCGCACATCGCCCACAGTCCCCGAGAAG
TTGGGGGGAGGGGTCGGCAATTGATCCGGTGCCTAGAGAAGGTGGCGCGGGGTAAACTGGGAAAGTGATG
TCGTGTACTGGCTCCGCCTTTTTCCCGAGGGTGGGGGAGAACCGTATATAAGTGCAGTAGTCGCCGTGAA
CGTTCTTTTTCGCAACGGGTTTGCCGCCAGAACACAGGTAAGTGCCGTGTGTGGTTCCCGCGGGCCTGGC
CTCTTTACGGGTTATGGCCCTTGCGTGCCTTGAATTACTTCCACCTGGCTGCAGTACGTGATTCTTGATC
CCGAGCTTCGGGTTGGAAGTGGGTGGGAGAGTTCGAGGCCTTGCGCTTAAGGAGCCCCTTCGCCTCGTGC
TTGAGTTGAGGCCTGGCCTGGGCGCTGGGGCCGCCGCGTGCGAATCTGGTGGCACCTTCGCGCCTGTCTC
GCTGCTTTCGATAAGTCTCTAGCCATTTAAAATTTTTGATGACCTGCTGCGACGCTTTTTTTCTGGCAAG
ATAGTCTTGTAAATGCGGGCCAAGATCTGCACACTGGTATTTCGGTTTTTGGGGCCGCGGGCGGCGACGG
GGCCCGTGCGTCCCAGCGCACATGTTCGGCGAGGCGGGGCCTGCGAGCGCGGCCACCGAGAATCGGACGG
GGGTAGTCTCAAGCTGGCCGGCCTGCTCTGGTGCCTGGCCTCGCGCCGCCGTGTATCGCCCCGCCCTGGG
CGGCAAGGCTGGCCCGGTCGGCACCAGTTGCGTGAGCGGAAAGATGGCCGCTTCCCGGCCCTGCTGCAGG
GAGCTCAAAATGGAGGACGCGGCGCTCGGGAGAGCGGGCGGGTGAGTCACCCACACAAAGGAAAAGGGCC
TTTCCGTCCTCAGCCGTCGCTTCATGTGACTCCACGGAGTACCGGGCGCCGTCCAGGCACCTCGATTAGT
TCTCGAGCTTTTGGAGTACGTCGTCTTTAGGTTGGGGGGAGGGGTTTTATGCGATGGAGTTTCCCCACAC
TGAGTGGGTGGAGACTGAAGTTAGGCCAGCTTGGCACTTGATGTAATTCTCCTTGGAATTTGCCCTTTTT
GAGTTTGGATCTTGGTTCATTCTCAAGCCTCAGACAGTGGTTCAAAGTTTTTTTCTTCCATTTCAGGTGT
CGTGACGTACGGCCACCATGACCGAGTACAAGCCCACGGTGCGCCTCGCCACCCGCGACGACGTCCCCAG
GGCCGTACGCACCCTCGCCGCCGCGTTCGCCGACTACCCCGCCACGCGCCACACCGTCGATCCGGACCGC
CACATCGAGCGGGTCACCGAGCTGCAAGAACTCTTCCTCACGCGCGTCGGGCTCGACATCGGCAAGGTGT
GGGTCGCGGACGACGGCGCCGCCGTGGCGGTCTGGACCACGCCGGAGAGCGTCGAAGCGGGGGCGGTGTT
CGCCGAGATCGGCCCGCGCATGGCCGAGTTGAGCGGTTCCCGGCTGGCCGCGCAGCAACAGATGGAAGGC
CTCCTGGCGCCGCACCGGCCCAAGGAGCCCGCGTGGTTCCTGGCCACCGTCGGAGTCTCGCCCGACCACC
AGGGCAAGGGTCTGGGCAGCGCCGTCGTGCTCCCCGGAGTGGAGGCGGCCGAGCGCGCCGGGGTGCCCGC
CTTCCTGGAGACCTCCGCGCCCCGCAACCTCCCCTTCTACGAGCGGCTCGGCTTCACCGTCACCGCCGAC
GTCGAGGTGCCCGAAGGACCGCGCACCTGGTGCATGACCCGCAAGCCCGGTGCCTGAACGCGTTAAGTCG
ACAATCAACCTCTGGATTACAAAATTTGTGAAAGATTGACTGGTATTCTTAACTATGTTGCTCCTTTTAC
GCTATGTGGATACGCTGCTTTAATGCCTTTGTATCATGCTATTGCTTCCCGTATGGCTTTCATTTTCTCC
TCCTTGTATAAATCCTGGTTGCTGTCTCTTTATGAGGAGTTGTGGCCCGTTGTCAGGCAACGTGGCGTGG
TGTGCACTGTGTTTGCTGACGCAACCCCCACTGGTTGGGGCATTGCCACCACCTGTCAGCTCCTTTCCGG
GACTTTCGCTTTCCCCCTCCCTATTGCCACGGCGGAACTCATCGCCGCCTGCCTTGCCCGCTGCTGGACA
GGGGCTCGGCTGTTGGGCACTGACAATTCCGTGGTGTTGTCGGGGAAATCATCGTCCTTTCCTTGGCTGC
TCGCCTGTGTTGCCACCTGGATTCTGCGCGGGACGTCCTTCTGCTACGTCCCTTCGGCCCTCAATCCAGC
GGACCTTCCTTCCCGCGGCCTGCTGCCGGCTCTGCGGCCTCTTCCGCGTCTTCGCCTTCGCCCTCAGACG
AGTCGGATCTCCCTTTGGGCCGCCTCCCCGCGTCGACTTTAAGACCAATGACTTACAAGGCAGCTGTAGA
TCTTAGCCACTTTTTAAAAGAAAAGGGGGGACTGGAAGGGCTAATTCACTCCCAACGAAGACAAGATCTG
CTTTTTGCTTGTACTGGGTCTCTCTGGTTAGACCAGATCTGAGCCTGGGAGCTCTCTGGCTAACTAGGGA
ACCCACTGCTTAAGCCTCAATAAAGCTTGCCTTGAGTGCTTCAAGTAGTGTGTGCCCGTCTGTTGTGTGA
CTCTGGTAACTAGAGATCCCTCAGACCCTTTTAGTCAGTGTGGAAAATCTCTAGCAGTACGTATAGTAGT
TCATGTCATCTTATTATTCAGTATTTATAACTTGCAAAGAAATGAATATCAGAGAGTGAGAGGAACTTGT
TTATTGCAGCTTATAATGGTTACAAATAAAGCAATAGCATCACAAATTTCACAAATAAAGCATTTTTTTC
ACTGCATTCTAGTTGTGGTTTGTCCAAACTCATCAATGTATCTTATCATGTCTGGCTCTAGCTATCCCGC
CCCTAACTCCGCCCATCCCGCCCCTAACTCCGCCCAGTTCCGCCCATTCTCCGCCCCATGGCTGACTAAT
TTTTTTTATTTATGCAGAGGCCGAGGCCGCCTCGGCCTCTGAGCTATTCCAGAAGTAGTGAGGAGGCTTT
TTTGGAGGCCTAGGGACGTACCCAATTCGCCCTATAGTGAGTCGTATTACGCGCGCTCACTGGCCGTCGT
TTTACAACGTCGTGACTGGGAAAACCCTGGCGTTACCCAACTTAATCGCCTTGCAGCACATCCCCCTTTC
GCCAGCTGGCGTAATAGCGAAGAGGCCCGCACCGATCGCCCTTCCCAACAGTTGCGCAGCCTGAATGGCG
AATGGG
[124 nt withheld, positions 3367-3490]
C
[91 nt withheld, positions 3492-3582]
A
[49 nt withheld, positions 3584-3632]
CCTTTGACGTTGGAGTCCACGTTCTTT
[37 nt withheld, positions 3660-3696]
ACCCTATCTCGGTCTATTCTTTTGATTTATAAGGGATTTTGCCGATTTCGGCCTATTGGTTAAAAAATGA
GCTGATTTAACAAAAATTTAACGCGAATTTTAACAAAATATTAACGCTTACAATTTAGGTGGCACTTTTC
GGGGAAATGTGCGCGGAACCCCTATTTGTTTATTTTTCTAAATACATTCAAATATGTATCCGCTCATGAG
ACAATAACCCTGATAAATGCTTCAATAATATTGAAAAAGGAAGAGTATGAGTATTCAACATTTCCGTGTC
GCCCTTATTCCCTTTTTTGCGGCATTTTGCCTTCCTGTTTTTGCTCACCCAGAAACGCTGGTGAAAGTAA
AAGATGCTGAAGATCAGTTGGGTGCACGAGTGGGTTACATCGAACTGGATCTCAACAGCGGTAAGATCCT
TGAGAGTTTTCGCCCCGAAGAACGTTTTCCAATGATGAGCACTTTTAAAGTTCTGCTATGTGGCGCGGTA
TTATCCCGTATTGACGCCGGGCAAGAGCAACTCGGTCGCCGCATACACTATTCTCAGAATGACTTGGTTG
AGTACTCACCAGTCACAGAAAAGCATCTTACGGATGGCATGACAGTAAGAGAATTATGCAGTGCTGCCAT
AACCATGAGTGATAACACTGCGGCCAACTTACTTCTGACAACGATCGGAGGACCGAAGGAGCTAACCGCT
TTTTTGCACAACATGGGGGATCATGTAACTCGCCTTGATCGTTGGGAACCGGAGCTGAATGAAGCCATAC
CAAACGACGAGCGTGACACCACGATGCCTGTAGCAATGGCAACAACGTTGCGCAAACTATTAACTGGCGA
ACTACTTACTCTAGCTTCCCGGCAACAATTAATAGACTGGATGGAGGCGGATAAAGTTGCAGGACCACTT
CTGCGCTCGGCCCTTCCGGCTGGCTGGTTTATTGCTGATAAATCTGGAGCCGGTGAGCGTGGGTCTCGCG
GTATCATTGCAGCACTGGGGCCAGATGGTAAGCCCTCCCGTATCGTAGTTATCTACACGACGGGGAGTCA
GGCAACTATGGATGAACGAAATAGACAGATCGCTGAGATAGGTGCCTCACTGATTAAGCATTGGTAACTG
TCAGACCAAGTTTACTCATATATACTTTAGATTGATTTAAAACTTCATTTTTAATTTAAAAGGATCTAGG
TGAAGATCCTTTTTGATAATCTCATGACCAAAATCCCTTAACGTGAGTTTTCGTTCCACTGAGCGTCAGA
CCCCGTAGAAAAGATCAAAGGATCTTCTTGAGATCCTTTTTTTCTGCGCGTAATCTGCTGCTTGCAAACA
AAAAAACCACCGCTACCAGCGGTGGTTTGTTTGCCGGATCAAGAGCTACCAACTCTTTTTCCGAAGGTAA
CTGGCTTCAGCAGAGCGCAGATACCAAATACTGTTCTTCTAGTGTAGCCGTAGTTAGGCCACCACTTCAA
GAACTCTGTAGCACCGCCTACATACCTCGCTCTGCTAATCCTGTTACCAGTGGCTGCTGCCAGTGGCGAT
AAGTCGTGTCTTACCGGGTTGGACTCAAGACGATAGTTACCGGATAAGGCGCAGCGGTCGGGCTGAACGG
GGGGTTCGTGCACACAGCCCAGCTTGGAGCGAACGACCTACACCGAACTGAGATACCTACAGCGTGAGCT
ATGAGAAAGCGCCACGCTTCCCGAAGGGAGAAAGGCGGACAGGTATCCGGTAAGCGGCAGGGTCGGAACA
GGAGAGCGCACGAGGGAGCTTCCAGGGGGAAACGCCTGGTATCTTTATAGTCCTGTCGGGTTTCGCCACC
TCTGACTTGAGCGTCGATTTTTGTGATGCTCGTCAGGGGGGCGGAGCCTATGGAAAAACGCCAGCAACGC
GGCCTTTTTACGGTTCCTGGCCTTTTGCTGGCCTTTTGCTCACATGTTCTTTCCTGCGTTATCCCCTGAT
TCTGTGGATAACCGTATTACCGCCTTTGAGTGAGCTGATACCGCTCGCCGCAGCCGAACGACCGAGCGCA
GCGAGTCAGTGAGCGAGGAAGCGGAAGAGCGCCCAATACGCAAACCGCCTCTCCCCGCGCGTTGGCCGAT
TCATTAATGCAGCTGGCACGACAGGTTTCCCGACTGGAAAGCGGGCAGTGAGCGCAACGCAATTAATGTG
AGTTAGCTCACTCATTAGGCACCCCAGGCTTTACACTTTATGCTTCCGGCTCGTATGTTGTGTGGAATTG
TGAGCGGATAACAATTTCACACAGGAAACAGCTATGACCATGATTACGCCAAGCGCGCAATTAACCCTCA
CTAAAGGGAACAAAAGCTGGAGCTGCAAGCTTAATGTAGTCTTATGCAATACTCTTGTAGTCTTGCAACA
TGGTAACGATGAGTTAGCAACATGCCTTACAAGGAGAGAAAAAGCACCGTGCATGCCGATTGGTGGAAGT
AAGGTGGTACGATCGTGCCTTATTAGGAAGGCAACAGACGGGTCTGACATGGATTGGACGAACCACTGAA
TTGCCGCATTGCAGAGATATTGTATTTAAGTGCCTAGCTCGATACATAAACGGGTCTCTCTGGTTAGACC
AGATCTGAGCCTGGGAGCTCTCTGGCTAACTAGGGAACCCACTGCTTAAGCCTCAATAAAGCTTGCCTTG
AGTGCTTCAAGTAGTGTGTGCCCGTCTGTTGTGTGACTCTGGTAACTAGAGATCCCTCAGACCCTTTTAG
TCAGTGTGGAAAATCTCTAGCAGTGGCGCCCGAACAGGGACTTGAAAGCGAAAGGGAAACCAGAGGAGCT
CTCTCGACGCAGGACTCGGCTTGCTGAAGCGCGCACGGCAAGAGGCGAGGGGCGGCGACTGGTGAGTACG
CCAAAAATTTTGACTAGCGGAGGCTAGAAGGAGAGAGATGGGTGCGAGAGCGTCAGTATTAAGCGGGGGA
GAATTAGATCGCGATGGGAAAAAATTCGGTTAAGGCCAGGGGGAAAGAAAAAATATAAATTAAAACATAT
AGTATGGGCAAGCAGGGAGCTAGAACGATTCGCAGTTAATCCTGGCCTGTTAGAAACATCAGAAGGCTGT
AGACAAATACTGGGACAGCTACAACCATCCCTTCAGACAGGATCAGAAGAACTTAGATCATTATATAATA
CAGTAGCAACCCTCTATTGTGTGCATCAAAGGATAGAGATAAAAGACACCAAGGAAGCTTTAGACAAGAT
AGAGGAAGAGCAAAACAAAAGTAAGACCACCGCACAGCAAGCGGCCGCTGATCTTCAGACCTGGAGGAGG
AGATATGAGGGACAATTGGAGAAGTGAATTATATAAATATAAAGTAGTAAAAATTGAACCATTAGGAGTA
GCACCCACCAAGGCAAAGAGAAGAGTGGTGCAGAGAGAAAAAAGAGCAGTGGGAATAGGAGCTTTGTTCC
TTGGGTTCTTGGGAGCAGCAGGAAGCACTATGGGCGCAGCGTCAATGACGCTGACGGTACAGGCCAGACA
ATTATTGTCTGGTATAGTGCAGCAGCAGAACAATTTGCTGAGGGCTATTGAGGCGCAACAGCATCTGTTG
CAACTCACAGTCTGGGGCATCAAGCAGCTCCAGGCAAGAATCCTGGCTGTGGAAAGATACCTAAAGGATC
AACAGCTCCTGGGGATTTGGGGTTGCTCTGGAAAACTCATTTGCACCACTGCTGTGCCTTGGAATGCTAG
TTGGAGTAATAAATCTCTGGAACAGATTTGGAATCACACGACCTGGATGGAGTGGGACAGAGAAATTAAC
AATTACACAAGCTTAATACACTCCTTAATTGAAGAATCGCAAAACCAGCAAGAAAAGAATGAACAAGAAT
TATTGGAATTAGATAAATGGGCAAGTTTGTGGAATTGGTTTAACATAACAAATTGGCTGTGGTATATAAA
ATTATTCATAATGATAGTAGGAGGCTTGGTAGGTTTAAGAATAGTTTTTGCTGTACTTTCTATAGTGAAT
AGAGTTAGGCAGGGATATTCACCATTATCGTTTCAGACCCACCTCCCAACCCCGAGGGGACCCAGAGAGG
GCCTATTTCCCATGATTCCTTCATATTTGCATATACGATACAAGGCTGTTAGAGAGATAATTAGAATTAA
TTTGACTGTAAACACAAAGATATTAGTACAAAATACGTGACGTAGAAAGTAATAATTTCTTGGGTAGTTT
GCAGTTTTAAAATTATGTTTTAAAATGGACTATCATATGCTTACCGTAACTTGAAAGTATTTCGATTTCT
TGGCTTTATATATCTTGTGGAAAGGACGAAACACCGGATTTATTTAGAGCTAACATGTTTTAGAGCTAGA
AATAGCAAGTTAAAATAAGGCTAGTCCGTTATCAACTTGAAAAAGTGGCACCGAGTCGGTGCTTTTTTAA
GCTTGGCGTAACTAGATCTTGAGACAAATGGCAGTATTCATCCACAATTTTAAAAGAAAAGGGGGGATTG
GGGGGTACAGTGCAGGGGAAAGAATAGTAGACATAATAGCAACAGACATACAAACTAAAGAATTACAAAA
ACAAATTACAAAAATTCAAAATTTTCGGGTTTATTACAGGGACAGCAGAGATCCACTTTGGCGCCGGCTC
GAGGGGG
Features (pLannotate 1.2.2; 29 found; start..end, strand, type, name):
     14..80      +  CDS            small t antigen (fragment): SV40 (simian virus 40) small t antigen
    106..317     +  promoter       EF-1α core promoter: core promoter for human elongation factor EF-1α
    318..1256    +  intron         EF-1α intron A: intron upstream of the start codon of human EF-1α
   1278..1877    +  CDS            PuroR (fragment): puromycin N-acetyltransferase; pac from Streptomyces; confers resistance to puromycin
   1893..2481    +  misc_feature   WPRE: woodchuck hepatitis virus posttranscriptional regulatory element
   2532..2551    +  misc_feature   cPPT/CTS (fragment): central polypurine tract and central termination sequence of HIV-1
   2553..2786    +  LTR            3' LTR (ΔU3): self-inactivating 3' long terminal repeat (LTR) from HIV-1
   2864..2985    +  polyA_signal   SV40 poly(A) signal: SV40 polyadenylation signal
   3025..3160    +  rep_origin     SV40 ori: SV40 origin of replication
   3181..3199    -  promoter       T7 promoter: promoter for bacteriophage T7 RNA polymerase
   3207..3362    +  CDS            lacZα (fragment): LacZα fragment of β-galactosidase; lacZ fragment
   3367..3795    +  rep_origin     f1 ori (sequence partly withheld): f1 bacteriophage origin of replication; arrow indicates direction of (+) strand synthesis
   3848..3952    +  promoter       AmpR promoter: bla
   3953..4813    +  CDS            AmpR: β-lactamase; bla; confers resistance to ampicillin, carbenicillin, and related antibiotics
   4984..5572    +  rep_origin     ori: high-copy-number ColE1/pMB1/pBR322/pUC origin of replication
   5755..5847    +  CDS            lacI (fragment): lac repressor; lacI; The lac repressor binds to the lac operator to inhibit transcription in E. coli. This inhibition can be relieved by adding lactose or isopropyl-β-D-thiogalactopyranoside (IPTG).
   5860..5881    +  protein_bind   CAP binding site: CAP binding activates transcription in the presence of cAMP. E. coli catabolite activator protein
   5896..5926    +  promoter       lac promoter: promoter for the E. coli lac operon
   5934..5950    +  protein_bind   lac operator: The lac repressor binds to the lac operator to inhibit transcription in E. coli. This inhibition can be relieved by adding lactose or isopropyl-β-D-thiogalactopyranoside (IPTG). lac repressor encoded by lacI
   5995..6013    +  promoter       T3 promoter: promoter for bacteriophage T3 RNA polymerase
   6041..6267    +  promoter       RSV promoter: Rous sarcoma virus enhancer/promoter
   6268..6448    +  LTR            5' LTR (truncated): truncated 5' long terminal repeat (LTR) from HIV-1
   6495..6620    +  misc_feature   HIV-1 Ψ: packaging signal of human immunodeficiency virus type 1
   6604..6967    +  CDS            HIV-1 gag (fragment): gag protein from human immunodeficiency virus 1; gag
   7113..7346    +  misc_feature   RRE: The Rev response element (RRE) of HIV-1 allows for Rev-dependent mRNA export from the nucleus to the cytoplasm.
   7723..7749    +  CDS            Rev (fragment): human immunodeficiency virus 1 (HIV-1) Rev protein; rev; enhances nuclear export of unspliced and incompletely spliced viral mRNAs
   7753..7993    +  promoter       U6 promoter: RNA polymerase III promoter for human U6 snRNA
   8023..8098    +  misc_RNA       gRNA scaffold: guide RNA scaffold for the Streptococcus pyogenes CRISPR/Cas9 system
   8154..8271    +  misc_feature   cPPT/CTS: central polypurine tract and central termination sequence of HIV-1
