[The description below was written by a language model from this plasmid's Addgene catalogue record and pLannotate feature annotations shown in this document.]
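Description:
HUS1 gRNA (BRDN0001145471) is a third-generation lentiviral guide RNA plasmid built on the lentiGuide-Puro backbone and designed to target the human HUS1 gene (reference transcript NM_004507.3) for CRISPR-Cas9 editing in mammalian cells. In bacteria it is maintained as a high-copy plasmid through a ColE1/pUC-type origin and selected with ampicillin via the β-lactamase gene. An f1 origin, an SV40 origin and remnants of a lac/T7/T3 cloning region are also annotated in the backbone.

The viral portion is organised as a self-inactivating transfer vector. An RSV promoter replaces the U3 region of a truncated HIV-1 5' LTR, so genomic RNA is produced without Tat. This is followed by the Ψ packaging signal with an adjoining gag fragment, the Rev response element for Rev-dependent nuclear export, and a cPPT/CTS element that aids nuclear import of the reverse-transcribed genome. A ΔU3 3' LTR closes the cassette, with an SV40 polyadenylation signal downstream.

Between the LTRs lie two expression units. A human U6 RNA polymerase III promoter drives the HUS1-specific spacer fused to the Streptococcus pyogenes gRNA scaffold. An EF-1α core promoter with its intron A drives puromycin N-acetyltransferase, stabilised by a WPRE, allowing puromycin selection of transduced cells.

The plasmid does not encode Cas9, so it must be used with a separate Cas9 vector or in cells that already express the nuclease. The depositor comments link it to a human kinome gRNA library, and it is suited to generating HUS1 loss-of-function cell populations.
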