Addgene plasmid #76973: HUS1 gRNA (BRDN0001145471)
Purpose: 3rd generation lentiviral gRNA plasmid targeting human HUS1
Depositing lab: John Doench & David Root. Depositing organization: Broad Institute. Publication: Optimized sgRNA design to maximize activity and minimize off-target effects of CRISPR-Cas9. Doench JG, Fusi N, Sullender M, Hegde M, Vaimberg EW, Donovan KF, Smith I, Tothova Z, Wilen C, Orchard R, Virgin HW, Listgarten J, Root DE. Nat Biotechnol. 2016 Jan 18. doi: 10.1038/nbt.3437. PubMed 26780180.
Backbone
  Vector backbone: lentiGuide-Puro
  Backbone manufacturer: Zhang Lab (Addgene plasmid # 52963)
  Vector type: Mammalian Expression, Lentiviral, CRISPR
  Selectable markers: Puromycin
Growth in bacteria
  Bacterial resistance: Ampicillin, 100 μg/mL
  Growth temperature: 37°C
  Growth strain: DH5alpha
  Copy number: High Copy
Gene/Insert
  Gene/Insert name: HUS1 (alt names: HUS1; NM_004507.3)
  gRNA/shRNA sequence: GATTTATTTAGAGCTAACAT
  Species: H. sapiens (human)
  Entrez Gene: HUS1 (a.k.a. hHUS1)
  Promoter: hU6
  Cloning method: Unknown
  Sequencing primers: 5′ U6-F; 3′ pS2-R
Terms and licenses: Academic/Nonprofit Terms; Industry Terms: Not Available to Industry
Depositor comments: The gRNA was designed to target the following Genbank reference sequence(s): NM_004507.3. Note that this plasmid does NOT contain Cas9. It should be used in conjunction with lentiCas9-Blast (Addgene #52962) or otherwise with cell lines already expressing Cas9. Browse the full kinome gRNA library at http://www.addgene.org/pooled-library/broadgpp-human-kinome/ or visit http://www.broadinstitute.org/rnai/public/ for detailed protocols and information.
How to cite: HUS1 gRNA (BRDN0001145471) was a gift from John Doench & David Root (Addgene plasmid # 76973 ; http://n2t.net/addgene:76973 ; RRID:Addgene_76973)
