>Addgene plasmid #76973 | HUS1 gRNA (BRDN0001145471) | depositor partial sequence | sequence record 144433 | Target Sequence
GATTTATTTAGAGCTAACAT
