>Addgene plasmid #76973 | HUS1 gRNA (BRDN0001145471) | addgene partial sequence | sequence record 186867 | hU6-F
AAAGTAATAATTTCTTGGGTAGTTTGCANCTTTTAAAATTATGTTTTAAAATGGACTATCATATGCTTAC
CGTAACTTGAAAGTATTTCGATTTCTTGGCTTTATATATCTTGTGGAAAGGACGAAACACCGGATTTATT
TAGAGCTAACATGTTTTAGAGCTAGAAATAGCAAGTTAAAATAAGGCTAGTCCGTTATCAACTTGAAAAA
GTGGCACCGAGTCGGTGCTTTTTTAAGCTTGGCGTAACTAGATCTTGAGACAAATGGCAGTATTCATCCA
CAATTTTAAAAGAAAAGGGGGGATTGGGGGGTACAGTGCAGGGGAAAGAATAGTAGACATAATAGCAACA
GACATACAAACTAAAGAATTACAAAAACAAATTACAAAAATTCAAAATTTTCGGGTTTATTACAGGGACA
GCAGAGATCCACTTTGGCGCCGGCTCGAGGGGGCCCGGGTGCAAAGATGGATAAAGTTTTAAACAGAGAG
GAATCTTTGCAGCTAATGGACCTTCTAGGTCTTGAAAGGAGTGGGAATTGGCTCCGGTGCCCGTCAGTGG
GCAGAGCGCA
